Addgene plasmid #174274: pAPM-miR30-MAVS-ts1
Purpose: MAVS knockdown
Depositing lab: Jeremy Luban. Depositing organization: University of Massachusetts, Worcester. Publication: IFIH1 (MDA5) is required for innate immune detection of intron-containing RNA expressed from the HIV-1 provirus. Guney MH, Nagalekshmi K, McCauley SM, Carbone C, Aydemir O, Luban J. Proc Natl Acad Sci U S A. 2024 Jul 16;121(29):e2404349121. doi: 10.1073/pnas.2404349121. Epub 2024 Jul 10. PubMed 38985764.
Backbone
  Vector backbone: pAPM-miR30
  Vector type: Lentiviral, RNAi
  Selectable markers: Puromycin
Growth in bacteria
  Bacterial resistance: Ampicillin, 100 μg/mL
  Growth temperature: 30°C
  Growth strain: NEB Stable
  Copy number: High Copy
Gene/Insert
  Gene/Insert name: MAVS shRNA
  gRNA/shRNA sequence: TTAGAAGGCACTGCACCAGGGG
  Species: H. sapiens (human)
  Entrez Gene: MAVS (a.k.a. CARDIF, IPS-1, IPS1, VISA)
  Promoter: SFFV
  Cloning method: Restriction Enzyme; 5′ cloning site unknown (unknown if destroyed)
Terms and licenses: Academic/Nonprofit Terms; Industry Terms: Not Available to Industry
Depositor comments: Please visit https://doi.org/10.1101/2023.11.17.567619 for bioRxiv preprint.
How to cite: pAPM-miR30-MAVS-ts1 was a gift from Jeremy Luban (Addgene plasmid # 174274 ; http://n2t.net/addgene:174274 ; RRID:Addgene_174274)
