[The description below was written by a language model from this plasmid's Addgene catalogue record and pLannotate feature annotations shown in this document.]
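Description:
pAPM-miR30-MAVS-ts1 is an HIV-1-based lentiviral RNAi vector built on the pAPM-miR30 backbone and designed to knock down human MAVS (also known as CARDIF, IPS-1 or VISA), the mitochondrial adaptor protein in RIG-I-like receptor signalling. The plasmid is maintained in bacteria through a high-copy ColE1/pUC-type origin and an ampicillin resistance gene (β-lactamase with its own promoter). The record lists a recombination-reducing strain and a lowered growth temperature, as is common for plasmids carrying repeated LTR sequences.

The transfer cassette begins with a CMV enhancer/promoter fused to a truncated HIV-1 5' LTR, so that genomic RNA can be transcribed in packaging cells. This is followed by the Ψ packaging signal with a gag fragment, the Rev response element for Rev-dependent nuclear export, and the cPPT/CTS, which aids nuclear import of the reverse-transcribed genome. Internally, the spleen focus-forming virus (SFFV) LTR promoter drives a single Pol II transcript that encodes puromycin N-acetyltransferase (pac). Immediately downstream sits the MAVS-targeting hairpin, embedded between 5' and 3' miR-30a flanking sequences. This microRNA-based context lets the shRNA be processed by the endogenous miRNA pathway from the same transcript that confers puromycin resistance, so drug selection is coupled to knockdown. A second truncated LTR closes the viral genome. The "ts1" suffix presumably denotes one target site among several, although the record does not say so.

The associated publication concerns innate immune detection of intron-containing RNA expressed from the HIV-1 provirus. This suggests the vector was used for stable MAVS depletion in transduced human cells to test the role of this signalling pathway.
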