Features (pLannotate 1.2.2; 19 found; start..end, strand, type, name):
     20..399     +  enhancer       CMV enhancer: human cytomegalovirus immediate early enhancer
    400..599     +  promoter       CMV promoter: human cytomegalovirus (CMV) immediate early promoter
    617..797     +  LTR            5' LTR (truncated): truncated 5' long terminal repeat (LTR) from HIV-1
    844..969     +  misc_feature   HIV-1 Ψ: packaging signal of human immunodeficiency virus type 1
    953..1291    +  CDS            HIV-1 gag (fragment): gag protein from human immunodeficiency virus 1; gag
   1466..1699    +  misc_feature   RRE: The Rev response element (RRE) of HIV-1 allows for Rev-dependent mRNA export from the nucleus to the cytoplasm.
   2076..2176    +  CDS            Rev (fragment): human immunodeficiency virus 1 (HIV-1) Rev protein; rev; enhances nuclear export of unspliced and incompletely spliced viral mRNAs
   2226..2343    +  misc_feature   cPPT/CTS: central polypurine tract and central termination sequence of HIV-1
   2480..2887    +  promoter       SFFV promoter: spleen focus-forming virus long terminal repeat (LTR) promoter
   2908..3504    +  CDS            pac: PUAC_STRAD - Protein predicted: Swiss-Prot protein existence level 4. Detoxification of puromycin. From Streptomyces alboniger.
   3529..3574    +  ncRNA          5' miR-30a (fragment): sequence upstream of the 71-nt precursor of the human miR-30a microRNA (Zeng et al., 2002) miRNA
   3644..3669    +  ncRNA          3' miR-30a (fragment): sequence downstream of the 71-nt precursor of the human miR-30a microRNA (Zeng et al., 2002) miRNA
   3699..3718    +  misc_feature   cPPT/CTS (fragment): central polypurine tract and central termination sequence of HIV-1
   3750..3930    +  LTR            5' LTR (truncated): truncated 5' long terminal repeat (LTR) from HIV-1
   4001..4589    -  rep_origin     ori: high-copy-number ColE1/pMB1/pBR322/pUC origin of replication
   4760..5620    -  CDS            AmpR: β-lactamase; bla; confers resistance to ampicillin, carbenicillin, and related antibiotics
   5621..5725    -  promoter       AmpR promoter: bla
   5784..5836    -  misc_feature   bom (fragment): basis of mobility region from pBR322
   5998..8       +  promoter       SV40 promoter (across the origin): SV40 enhancer and early promoter
>Addgene plasmid #174274 | pAPM-miR30-MAVS-ts1 | addgene full sequence | sequence record 343472 | Addgene NGS Result
TTTGCAAAAAGCTCGCGTTGACATTGATTATTGACTAGTTATTAATAGTAATCAATTACGGGGTCATTAG
TTCATAGCCCATATATGGAGTTCCGCGTTACATAACTTACGGTAAATGGCCCGCCTGGCTGACCGCCCAA
CGACCCCCGCCCATTGACGTCAATAATGACGTATGTTCCCATAGTAACGCCAATAGGGACTTTCCATTGA
CGTCAATGGGTGGAGTATTTACGGTAAACTGCCCACTTGGCAGTACATCAAGTGTATCATATGCCAAGTA
CGCCCCCTATTGACGTCAATGACGGTAAATGGCCCGCCTGGCATTATGCCCAGTACATGACCTTATGGGA
CTTTCCTACTTGGCAGTACATCTACGTATTAGTCATCGCTATTACCATGGTGATGCGGTTTTGGCAGTAC
ATCAATGGGCGTGGATAGCGGTTTGACTCACGGGGATTTCCAAGTCTCCACCCCATTGACGTCAATGGGA
GTTTGTTTTGGCACCAAAATCAACGGGACTTTCCAAAATGTCGTAACAACTCCGCCCCATTGACGCAAAT
GGGCGGTAGGCGTGTACGGTGGGAGGTCTATATAAGCAGCGCGTTTTGCCTGTACTGGGTCTCTCTGGTT
AGACCAGATCTGAGCCTGGGAGCTCTCTGGCTAACTAGGGAACCCACTGCTTAAGCCTCAATAAAGCTTG
CCTTGAGTGCTTCAAGTAGTGTGTGCCCGTCTGTTGTGAGACTCTGGTAACTAGAGATCCCTCAGACCCT
TTTAGTCAGTGTGGAAAATCTCTAGCAGTGGCGCCCGAACAGGGACTTGAAAGCGAAAGGGAAACCAGAG
GAGCTCTCTCGACGCAGGACTCGGCTTGCTGAAGCGCGCACGGCAAGAGGCGAGGGGCGGCGACTGGTGA
GTACGCCAAAAATTTTGACTAGCGGAGGCTAGAAGGAGAGAGATGGGTGCGAGAGCGTCAGTATTAAGCG
GGGGAGAATTAGATCGCGATGGGAAAAAATTCGGTTAAGGCCAGGGGGAAAGAAAAAATATAAATTAAAA
CATATAGTATGGGCAAGCAGGGAGCTAGAACGATTCGCAGTTAATCCTGGCCTGTTAGAAACATCAGAAG
GCTGTAGACAAATACTGGGACAGCTACAACCATCCCTTCAGACAGGATCAGAAGAACTTAGATCATTATA
TAATACAGTAGCAACCCTCTATTGTGTGCATCAAAGGATAGAGATAAAAGACACCAAGGAAGCTTTAGAC
AAGATAGAGGAAGAGCAAAACAAAAGTAAGACCACCGCACAGCAAGCGGCCGGCCGCTGATCTTCAGACC
TGGAGGAGGAGATATGAGGGACAATTGGAGAAGTGAATTATATAAATATAAAGTAGTAAAAATTGAACCA
TTAGGAGTAGCACCCACCAAGGCAAAGAGAAGAGTGGTGCAGAGAGAAAAAAGAGCAGTGGGAATAGGAG
CTTTGTTCCTTGGGTTCTTGGGAGCAGCAGGAAGCACTATGGGCGCAGCGTCAATGACGCTGACGGTACA
GGCCAGACAATTATTGTCTGGTATAGTGCAGCAGCAGAACAATTTGCTGAGGGCTATTGAGGCGCAACAG
CATCTGTTGCAACTCACAGTCTGGGGCATCAAGCAGCTCCAGGCAAGAATCCTGGCTGTGGAAAGATACC
TAAAGGATCAACAGCTCCTGGGGATTTGGGGTTGCTCTGGAAAACTCATTTGCACCACTGCTGTGCCTTG
GAATGCTAGTTGGAGTAATAAATCTCTGGAACAGATTTGGAATCACACGACTTGGATGGAGTGGGACAGA
GAAATTAACAATTACACAAGCTTAATACACTCCTTAATTGAAGAATCGCAAAACCAGCAAGAAAAGAATG
AACAAGAATTATTGGAATTAGATAAATGGGCAAGTTTGTGGAATTGGTTTAACATAACAAATTGGCTGTG
GTATATAAAATTATTCATAATGATAGTAGGAGGCTTGGTAGGTTTAAGAATAGTTTTTGCTGTACTTTCT
ATAGTGAATAGAGTTAGGCAGGGATATTCACCATTATCGTTTCAGACCCACCTCCCAACCCCGAGGGGAC
CCGACAGGCCCGAAGGAATAGAAGAAGAAGGTGGAGAGAGAGACAGAGACAGATCCATTCGATTAGTGAA
CGGATCGGCACTGCGTGCGCCAATTCTGCAGACAAATGGCAGTATTCATCCACAATTTTAAAAGAAAAGG
GGGGATTGGGGGGTACAGTGCAGGGGAAAGAATAGTAGACATAATAGCAACAGACATACAAACTAAAGAA
TTACAAAAACAAATTACAAAAATTCAAAATTTTCGGGTTTATTACAGGGACAGCAGAGATCCAGTTTGGT
TAATTAACTGCAGCCCCGATAAAATAAAAGATTTTATTTAGTCTCCAGAAAAAGGGGGGAATGAAAGACC
CCACCTGTAGGTTTGGCAAGCTAGCTGCAGTAACGCCATTTTGCAAGGCATGGAAAAATACCAAACCAAG
AATAGAGAAGTTCAGATCAAGGGCGGGTACATGAAAATAGCTAACGTTGGGCCAAACAGGATATCTGCGG
TGAGCAGTTTCGGCCCCGGCCCGGGGCCAAGAACAGATGGTCACCGCAGTTTCGGCCCCGGCCCGAGGCC
AAGAACAGATGGTCCCCAGATATGGCCCAACCCTCAGCAGTTTCTTAAGACCCATCAGATGTTTCCAGGC
TCCCCCAAGGACCTGAAATGACCCTGCGCCTTATTTGAATTAACCAATCAGCCTGCTTCTCGCTTCTGTT
CGCGCGCTTCTGCTTCCCGAGCTCTATAAAAGAGCTCACAACCCCTCACTCGGCGCGCCAGTCCTCCGAC
AGACTGAGTCGCCCGGGGGTCTAGAACGCGTGCCGCCATGACCGAATACAAACCTACCGTGAGGCTGGCT
ACAAGAGATGATGTCCCAAGGGCTGTGAGAACACTGGCCGCCGCTTTTGCCGATTACCCTGCCACACGCC
ACACTGTGGACCCAGATCGGCATATCGAGAGAGTGACTGAGCTGCAGGAACTGTTCCTGACCCGAGTGGG
CCTGGACATTGGGAAGGTCTGGGTCGCAGACGATGGAGCAGCTGTGGCTGTCTGGACCACACCAGAGAGC
GTGGAAGCCGGAGCTGTCTTTGCAGAGATCGGCCCTAGAATGGCAGAACTGAGCGGCTCCAGGCTGGCAG
CACAGCAGCAGATGGAGGGACTGCTGGCCCCACACAGGCCTAAGGAACCAGCATGGTTCCTGGCTACCGT
GGGGGTCTCTCCTGACCATCAGGGCAAAGGACTGGGAAGTGCTGTGGTCCTGCCAGGAGTGGAGGCTGCA
GAACGAGCTGGAGTCCCTGCATTTCTGGAGACCTCTGCTCCACGAAACCTGCCCTTCTATGAACGGCTGG
GCTTTACTGTGACCGCAGATGTGGAGGTCCCCGAAGGACCTAGGACCTGGTGCATGACACGCAAACCCGG
CGCCTGAGCGATCGCCGCGGCCGCCTTCTTAACCCAACAGAAGGCTCGAGAAGGTATATTGCTGTTGACA
GTGAGCGACCCTGGTGCAGTGCCTTCTAATAGTGAAGCCACAGATGTATTAGAAGGCACTGCACCAGGGG
TGCCTACTGCCTCGGACTTCAAGGGGCTAGAATTCGGCAGCTGTAGATCTTAGCCACTTTTTAAAAGAAA
AGGGGGGACTGGAAGGGCTAACTGCATCCGGACTGTACTGGGTCTCTCTGGTTAGACCAGATCTGAGCCT
GGGAGCTCTCTGGCTAACTAGGGAACCCACTGCTTAAGCCTCAATAAAGCTTGCCTTGAGTGCTTCAAGT
AGTGTGTGCCCGTCTGTTGTGTGACTCTGGTAACTAGAGATCCCTCAGACCCTTTTAGTCAGTGTGGAAA
ATCTCTAGCAGGGCCCGTTTCATGTGAGCAAAAGGCCAGCAAAAGGCCAGGAACCGTAAAAAGGCCGCGT
TGCTGGCGTTTTTCCATAGGCTCCGCCCCCCTGACGAGCATCACAAAAATCGACGCTCAAGTCAGAGGTG
GCGAAACCCGACAGGACTATAAAGATACCAGGCGTTTCCCCCTGGAAGCTCCCTCGTGCGCTCTCCTGTT
CCGACCCTGCCGCTTACCGGATACCTGTCCGCCTTTCTCCCTTCGGGAAGCGTGGCGCTTTCTCATAGCT
CACGCTGTAGGTATCTCAGTTCGGTGTAGGTCGTTCGCTCCAAGCTGGGCTGTGTGCACGAACCCCCCGT
TCAGCCCGACCGCTGCGCCTTATCCGGTAACTATCGTCTTGAGTCCAACCCGGTAAGACACGACTTATCG
CCACTGGCAGCAGCCACTGGTAACAGGATTAGCAGAGCGAGGTATGTAGGCGGTGCTACAGAGTTCTTGA
AGTGGTGGCCTAACTACGGCTACACTAGAAGAACAGTATTTGGTATCTGCGCTCTGCTGAAGCCAGTTAC
CTTCGGAAAAAGAGTTGGTAGCTCTTGATCCGGCAAACAAACCACCGCTGGTAGCGGTGGTTTTTTTGTT
TGCAAGCAGCAGATTACGCGCAGAAAAAAAGGATCTCAAGAAGATCCTTTGATCTTTTCTACGGGGTCTG
ACGCTCAGTGGAACGAAAACTCACGTTAAGGGATTTTGGTCATGAGATTATCAAAAAGGATCTTCACCTA
GATCCTTTTAAATTAAAAATGAAGTTTTAAATCAATCTAAAGTATATATGAGTAAACTTGGTCTGACAGT
TACCAATGCTTAATCAGTGAGGCACCTATCTCAGCGATCTGTCTATTTCGTTCATCCATAGTTGCCTGAC
TCCCCGTCGTGTAGATAACTACGATACGGGAGGGCTTACCATCTGGCCCCAGTGCTGCAATGATACCGCG
AGACCCACGCTCACCGGCTCCAGATTTATCAGCAATAAACCAGCCAGCCGGAAGGGCCGAGCGCAGAAGT
GGTCCTGCAACTTTATCCGCCTCCATCCAGTCTATTAATTGTTGCCGGGAAGCTAGAGTAAGTAGTTCGC
CAGTTAATAGTTTGCGCAACGTTGTTGCCATTGCTACAGGCATCGTGGTGTCACGCTCGTCGTTTGGTAT
GGCTTCATTCAGCTCCGGTTCCCAACGATCAAGGCGAGTTACATGATCCCCCATGTTGTGCAAAAAAGCG
GTTAGCTCCTTCGGTCCTCCGATCGTTGTCAGAAGTAAGTTGGCCGCAGTGTTATCACTCATGGTTATGG
CAGCACTGCATAATTCTCTTACTGTCATGCCATCCGTAAGATGCTTTTCTGTGACTGGTGAGTACTCAAC
CAAGTCATTCTGAGAATAGTGTATGCGGCGACCGAGTTGCTCTTGCCCGGCGTCAATACGGGATAATACC
GCGCCACATAGCAGAACTTTAAAAGTGCTCATCATTGGAAAACGTTCTTCGGGGCGAAAACTCTCAAGGA
TCTTACCGCTGTTGAGATCCAGTTCGATGTAACCCACTCGTGCACCCAACTGATCTTCAGCATCTTTTAC
TTTCACCAGCGTTTCTGGGTGAGCAAAAACAGGAAGGCAAAATGCCGCAAAAAAGGGAATAAGGGCGACA
CGGAAATGTTGAATACTCATACTCTTCCTTTTTCAATATTATTGAAGCATTTATCAGGGTTATTGTCTCA
TGAGCGGATACATATTTGAATGTATTTAGAAAAATAAACAAATAGGGGTTCCGCGCACATTTCCCCGAAA
AGTGCCACCTGACGTCGACGGATCGGGAGATCTCCCGATCCCCTATGGTGCACTCTCAGTACAATCTGCT
CTGATGCCGCATAGTTAAGCCAGTATCTGCTCCCTGCTTGTGTGTTGGAGGTCGCTGAGTAGTGCGCGAG
CAAAATTTAAGCTACAACAAGGCAAGGCTTGACCGACAATTGCATGAAGAATCTGCTTAGGGTTAGGCGT
TTTGCGCTGCTTCGCGATGTACGGGCCAGATATACGCGCTGTGGAATGTGTGTCAGTTAGGGTGTGGAAA
GTCCCCAGGCTCCCCAGCAGGCAGAAGTATGCAAAGCATGCATCTCAATTAGTCAGCAACCAGGTGTGGA
AAGTCCCCAGGCTCCCCAGCAGGCAGAAGTATGCAAAGCATGCATCTCAATTAGTCAGCAACCATAGTCC
CGCCCCTAACTCCGCCCATCCCGCCCCTAACTCCGCCCAGTTCCGCCCATTCTCCGCCCCATGGCTGACT
AATTTTTTTTATTTATGCAGAGGCCGAGGCCGCCTCTGCCTCTGAGCTATTCCAGAAGTAGTGAGGAGGC
TTTTTTGGAGGCCTAGGCT
